Addgene plasmid #139107: pCMV-Target-AIDmax
Purpose: Mammalian Target-AIDmax expression vector (pSI-626)
Depositing lab: Nozomu Yachie. Publication: Base editors for simultaneous introduction of C-to-T and A-to-G mutations. Sakata RC, Ishiguro S, Mori H, Tanaka M, Tatsuno K, Ueda H, Yamamoto S, Seki M, Masuyama N, Nishida K, Nishimasu H, Arakawa K, Kondo A, Nureki O, Tomita M, Aburatani H, Yachie N. Nat Biotechnol. 2020 Jun 1. pii: 10.1038/s41587-020-0509-0. doi: 10.1038/s41587-020-0509-0. PubMed 32483365.
Backbone
  Vector backbone: pcDNA3.1
  Vector type: Mammalian Expression, CRISPR
Growth in bacteria
  Bacterial resistance: Ampicillin, 100 μg/mL
  Growth temperature: 37°C
  Growth strain: DH5alpha
  Copy number: High Copy
Gene/Insert
  Gene/Insert name: Bi_partite_NLS-SpCas9(D10A)-SH3_linker-PmCDA1-UGI-SV40NLS
  Species: Synthetic
  Insert size (bp): 5346
  Promoter: CMV promoter
  Cloning method: Gateway Cloning
  Sequencing primers: 5′ CGTGTACGGTGGGAGGTCTA; 3′ CTGGCAACTAGAAGGCACAG
Terms and licenses: Academic/Nonprofit Terms; Industry Terms: Not Available to Industry
How to cite: pCMV-Target-AIDmax was a gift from Nozomu Yachie (Addgene plasmid # 139107 ; http://n2t.net/addgene:139107 ; RRID:Addgene_139107)
