[The description below was written by a language model from this plasmid's Addgene catalogue record and pLannotate feature annotations shown in this document.]
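Description:
pCMV-Target-AIDmax is a mammalian expression plasmid built on a pcDNA3.1 backbone that encodes the Target-AIDmax cytosine base editor. It is propagated in E. coli from a high-copy ColE1/pUC-type origin under ampicillin selection (AmpR with its bla promoter). Apart from a very short SV40 promoter fragment, the annotated sequence (about 8.7 kb) shows no mammalian selection cassette, so the plasmid appears suited mainly to transient transfection. Remnants of lac promoter/operator and lacI sequence are backbone carry-over with no evident role in the design.

The payload is a single synthetic open reading frame of roughly 5.3 kb, assembled by Gateway cloning and driven by the CMV enhancer and immediate-early promoter, with a bGH polyadenylation signal downstream. A T7 promoter sits between the CMV promoter and the coding region. According to the record, the fusion reads, from N- to C-terminus: a bipartite nuclear localisation signal, Streptococcus pyogenes Cas9 carrying D10A (a nickase that cuts only one strand), an SH3-domain linker (annotated as a fragment of human CRK), the cytidine deaminase PmCDA1, the phage PBS2 uracil-DNA glycosylase inhibitor UGI, and an SV40 NLS. A partial FLAG epitope is detected after the SH3 linker. PmCDA1 and the two NLSs were not picked up by the automated annotation, though an unannotated gap before UGI is consistent with the deaminase.

In use, a separately supplied guide RNA directs the nickase to a genomic target, PmCDA1 deaminates cytosines in the exposed single strand, and UGI blocks uracil excision, favouring C-to-T conversion. No sgRNA cassette is present on this plasmid.
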