Features (pLannotate 1.2.2; 19 found; start..end, strand, type, name):
     19..398     +  enhancer       CMV enhancer: human cytomegalovirus immediate early enhancer
    399..602     +  promoter       CMV promoter: human cytomegalovirus (CMV) immediate early promoter
    644..662     +  promoter       T7 promoter: promoter for bacteriophage T7 RNA polymerase
    733..2334    +  CDS            dCas9(N): N-terminal portion of catalytically inactive Streptococcus pyogenes dCas9 carrying the D10A mutation (Zetsche et al., 2015)
   2335..4829    +  CDS            Cas9(C) (fragment): C-terminal portion of Streptococcus pyogenes Cas9 (Zetsche et al., 2015)
   4834..5034    +  CDS            CRK (fragment): CRK_HUMAN - Experimental evidence at protein level: Swiss-Prot protein existence level 1. [Isoform Crk-II]: Regulates cell adhesion, spreading and migration (PubMed:31311869). Mediates attachment-induced MAPK8 activation, membrane ruffling and cell motility in a Rac-dependent manner. Involved in phagocytosis of apoptotic cells and cell motility via its interaction with DOCK1 and DOCK4 (PubMed:19004829). May regulate the EFNA5-EPHA3 signaling (By similarity). From Homo sapiens (Human).
   5086..5106    +  CDS            FLAG (fragment): FLAG® epitope tag, followed by an enterokinase cleavage site
   5767..6018    +  CDS            UGI: UNGI_BPPB2 - Experimental evidence at protein level: Swiss-Prot protein existence level 1. This protein binds specifically and reversibly to the host uracil-DNA glycosylase, preventing removal of uracil residues from PBS2 DNA by the host uracil-excision repair system. From Bacillus phage PBS2 (Bacteriophage PBS2).
   6053..6277    +  polyA_signal   bGH poly(A) signal: bovine growth hormone polyadenylation signal
   6281..6302    +  promoter       SV40 promoter (fragment): SV40 enhancer and early promoter
   6307..6323    +  misc_feature   MCS (fragment): pBluescript multiple cloning site
   6372..6388    -  protein_bind   lac operator: The lac repressor binds to the lac operator to inhibit transcription in E. coli. This inhibition can be relieved by adding lactose or isopropyl-β-D-thiogalactopyranoside (IPTG). lac repressor encoded by lacI
   6396..6426    -  promoter       lac promoter: promoter for the E. coli lac operon
   6441..6462    -  protein_bind   CAP binding site: CAP binding activates transcription in the presence of cAMP. E. coli catabolite activator protein
   6475..6567    -  CDS            lacI (fragment): lac repressor; lacI; The lac repressor binds to the lac operator to inhibit transcription in E. coli. This inhibition can be relieved by adding lactose or isopropyl-β-D-thiogalactopyranoside (IPTG).
   6750..7338    -  rep_origin     ori: high-copy-number ColE1/pMB1/pBR322/pUC origin of replication
   7509..8369    -  CDS            AmpR: β-lactamase; bla; confers resistance to ampicillin, carbenicillin, and related antibiotics
   8370..8474    -  promoter       AmpR promoter: bla
   8545..8589    -  misc_feature   bom (fragment): basis of mobility region from pBR322
>Addgene plasmid #139107 | pCMV-Target-AIDmax | addgene full sequence | sequence record 296574 | Addgene NGS Result
GGGCCAGATATACGCGTTGACATTGATTATTGACTAGTTATTAATAGTAATCAATTACGGGGTCATTAGT
TCATAGCCCATATATGGAGTTCCGCGTTACATAACTTACGGTAAATGGCCCGCCTGGCTGACCGCCCAAC
GACCCCCGCCCATTTACGTCAATAATGACGTATGTTCCCATAGTAACGCCAATAGGGACTTTCCATTGAC
GTCAATGGGTGGAGTATTTACGGTAAACTGCCCACTTGGCAGTACATCAAGTGTATCATATGCCAAGTAC
GCCCCCTATTGACGTCAATGACGGTAAATGGCCCGCCTGGCATTATGCCCAGTACATGACCTTATGGGAC
TTTCCTACTTGGCAGTACATCTACGTATTAGTCATCGCTATTACCATGGTGATGCGGTTTTGGCAGTACA
TCAATGGGCGTGGATAGCGGTTTGACTCACGGGGATTTCCAAGTCTCCACCCCATTGACGTCAATGGGAG
TTTGTTTTGGCACCAAAATCAACGGGACTTTCCAAAATGTCGTAACAACTCCGCCCCATTGACGCAAATG
GGCGGTAGGCGTGTACGGTGGGAGGTCTATATAAGCAGAGCTGGTTTAGTGAACCGTCAGATCCGCTAGA
GATCCGCGGCCGCTAATACGACTCACTATAGGGAGAGCCGCCACCATGAAACGGACAGCCGACGGAAGCG
AGTTCGAGTCACCAAAGAAGAAGCGGAAAGTCGACAAGAAGTACAGCATCGGCCTGGCCATCGGCACCAA
CTCTGTGGGCTGGGCCGTGATCACCGACGAGTACAAGGTGCCCAGCAAGAAATTCAAGGTGCTGGGCAAC
ACCGACCGGCACAGCATCAAGAAGAACCTGATCGGAGCCCTGCTGTTCGACAGCGGCGAAACAGCCGAGG
CCACCCGGCTGAAGAGAACCGCCAGAAGAAGATACACCAGACGGAAGAACCGGATCTGCTATCTGCAAGA
GATCTTCAGCAACGAGATGGCCAAGGTGGACGACAGCTTCTTCCACAGACTGGAAGAGTCCTTCCTGGTG
GAAGAGGATAAGAAGCACGAGCGGCACCCCATCTTCGGCAACATCGTGGACGAGGTGGCCTACCACGAGA
AGTACCCCACCATCTACCACCTGAGAAAGAAACTGGTGGACAGCACCGACAAGGCCGACCTGCGGCTGAT
CTATCTGGCCCTGGCCCACATGATCAAGTTCCGGGGCCACTTCCTGATCGAGGGCGACCTGAACCCCGAC
AACAGCGACGTGGACAAGCTGTTCATCCAGCTGGTGCAGACCTACAACCAGCTGTTCGAGGAAAACCCCA
TCAACGCCAGCGGCGTGGACGCCAAGGCCATCCTGTCTGCCAGACTGAGCAAGAGCAGACGGCTGGAAAA
TCTGATCGCCCAGCTGCCCGGCGAGAAGAAGAATGGCCTGTTCGGAAACCTGATTGCCCTGAGCCTGGGC
CTGACCCCCAACTTCAAGAGCAACTTCGACCTGGCCGAGGATGCCAAACTGCAGCTGAGCAAGGACACCT
ACGACGACGACCTGGACAACCTGCTGGCCCAGATCGGCGACCAGTACGCCGACCTGTTTCTGGCCGCCAA
GAACCTGTCCGACGCCATCCTGCTGAGCGACATCCTGAGAGTGAACACCGAGATCACCAAGGCCCCCCTG
AGCGCCTCTATGATCAAGAGATACGACGAGCACCACCAGGACCTGACCCTGCTGAAAGCTCTCGTGCGGC
AGCAGCTGCCTGAGAAGTACAAAGAGATTTTCTTCGACCAGAGCAAGAACGGCTACGCCGGCTACATTGA
CGGCGGAGCCAGCCAGGAAGAGTTCTACAAGTTCATCAAGCCCATCCTGGAAAAGATGGACGGCACCGAG
GAACTGCTCGTGAAGCTGAACAGAGAGGACCTGCTGCGGAAGCAGCGGACCTTCGACAACGGCAGCATCC
CCCACCAGATCCACCTGGGAGAGCTGCACGCCATTCTGCGGCGGCAGGAAGATTTTTACCCATTCCTGAA
GGACAACCGGGAAAAGATCGAGAAGATCCTGACCTTCCGCATCCCCTACTACGTGGGCCCTCTGGCCAGG
GGAAACAGCAGATTCGCCTGGATGACCAGAAAGAGCGAGGAAACCATCACCCCCTGGAACTTCGAGGAAG
TGGTGGACAAGGGCGCTTCCGCCCAGAGCTTCATCGAGCGGATGACCAACTTCGATAAGAACCTGCCCAA
CGAGAAGGTGCTGCCCAAGCACAGCCTGCTGTACGAGTACTTCACCGTGTATAACGAGCTGACCAAAGTG
AAATACGTGACCGAGGGAATGAGAAAGCCCGCCTTCCTGAGCGGCGAGCAGAAAAAGGCCATCGTGGACC
TGCTGTTCAAGACCAACCGGAAAGTGACCGTGAAGCAGCTGAAAGAGGACTACTTCAAGAAAATCGAGTG
CTTCGACTCCGTGGAAATCTCCGGCGTGGAAGATCGGTTCAACGCCTCCCTGGGCACATACCACGATCTG
CTGAAAATTATCAAGGACAAGGACTTCCTGGACAATGAGGAAAACGAGGACATTCTGGAAGATATCGTGC
TGACCCTGACACTGTTTGAGGACAGAGAGATGATCGAGGAACGGCTGAAAACCTATGCCCACCTGTTCGA
CGACAAAGTGATGAAGCAGCTGAAGCGGCGGAGATACACCGGCTGGGGCAGGCTGAGCCGGAAGCTGATC
AACGGCATCCGGGACAAGCAGTCCGGCAAGACAATCCTGGATTTCCTGAAGTCCGACGGCTTCGCCAACA
GAAACTTCATGCAGCTGATCCACGACGACAGCCTGACCTTTAAAGAGGACATCCAGAAAGCCCAGGTGTC
CGGCCAGGGCGATAGCCTGCACGAGCACATTGCCAATCTGGCCGGCAGCCCCGCCATTAAGAAGGGCATC
CTGCAGACAGTGAAGGTGGTGGACGAGCTCGTGAAAGTGATGGGCCGGCACAAGCCCGAGAACATCGTGA
TCGAAATGGCCAGAGAGAACCAGACCACCCAGAAGGGACAGAAGAACAGCCGCGAGAGAATGAAGCGGAT
CGAAGAGGGCATCAAAGAGCTGGGCAGCCAGATCCTGAAAGAACACCCCGTGGAAAACACCCAGCTGCAG
AACGAGAAGCTGTACCTGTACTACCTGCAGAATGGGCGGGATATGTACGTGGACCAGGAACTGGACATCA
ACCGGCTGTCCGACTACGATGTGGACCATATCGTGCCTCAGAGCTTTCTGAAGGACGACTCCATCGACAA
CAAGGTGCTGACCAGAAGCGACAAGAACCGGGGCAAGAGCGACAACGTGCCCTCCGAAGAGGTCGTGAAG
AAGATGAAGAACTACTGGCGGCAGCTGCTGAACGCCAAGCTGATTACCCAGAGAAAGTTCGACAATCTGA
CCAAGGCCGAGAGAGGCGGCCTGAGCGAACTGGATAAGGCCGGCTTCATCAAGAGACAGCTGGTGGAAAC
CCGGCAGATCACAAAGCACGTGGCACAGATCCTGGACTCCCGGATGAACACTAAGTACGACGAGAATGAC
AAGCTGATCCGGGAAGTGAAAGTGATCACCCTGAAGTCCAAGCTGGTGTCCGATTTCCGGAAGGATTTCC
AGTTTTACAAAGTGCGCGAGATCAACAACTACCACCACGCCCACGACGCCTACCTGAACGCCGTCGTGGG
AACCGCCCTGATCAAAAAGTACCCTAAGCTGGAAAGCGAGTTCGTGTACGGCGACTACAAGGTGTACGAC
GTGCGGAAGATGATCGCCAAGAGCGAGCAGGAAATCGGCAAGGCTACCGCCAAGTACTTCTTCTACAGCA
ACATCATGAACTTTTTCAAGACCGAGATTACCCTGGCCAACGGCGAGATCCGGAAGCGGCCTCTGATCGA
GACAAACGGCGAAACCGGGGAGATCGTGTGGGATAAGGGCCGGGATTTTGCCACCGTGCGGAAAGTGCTG
AGCATGCCCCAAGTGAATATCGTGAAAAAGACCGAGGTGCAGACAGGCGGCTTCAGCAAAGAGTCTATCC
TGCCCAAGAGGAACAGCGATAAGCTGATCGCCAGAAAGAAGGACTGGGACCCTAAGAAGTACGGCGGCTT
CGACAGCCCCACCGTGGCCTATTCTGTGCTGGTGGTGGCCAAAGTGGAAAAGGGCAAGTCCAAGAAACTG
AAGAGTGTGAAAGAGCTGCTGGGGATCACCATCATGGAAAGAAGCAGCTTCGAGAAGAATCCCATCGACT
TTCTGGAAGCCAAGGGCTACAAAGAAGTGAAAAAGGACCTGATCATCAAGCTGCCTAAGTACTCCCTGTT
CGAGCTGGAAAACGGCCGGAAGAGAATGCTGGCCTCTGCCGGCGAACTGCAGAAGGGAAACGAACTGGCC
CTGCCCTCCAAATATGTGAACTTCCTGTACCTGGCCAGCCACTATGAGAAGCTGAAGGGCTCCCCCGAGG
ATAATGAGCAGAAACAGCTGTTTGTGGAACAGCACAAGCACTACCTGGACGAGATCATCGAGCAGATCAG
CGAGTTCTCCAAGAGAGTGATCCTGGCCGACGCTAATCTGGACAAAGTGCTGTCCGCCTACAACAAGCAC
CGGGATAAGCCCATCAGAGAGCAGGCCGAGAATATCATCCACCTGTTTACCCTGACCAATCTGGGAGCCC
CTGCCGCCTTCAAGTACTTTGACACCACCATCGACCGGAAGAGGTACACCAGCACCAAAGAGGTGCTGGA
CGCCACCCTGATCCACCAGAGCATCACCGGCCTGTACGAGACACGGATCGACCTGTCTCAGCTGGGAGGT
GACGGCGGAGGAGGAACTGGAGGAGGAGGATCAGCAGAATATGTGAGAGCACTGTTTGACTTTAATGGGA
ATGACGAAGAAGACCTGCCCTTCAAGAAGGGCGACATCCTGCGGATCAGAGATAAGCCTGAGGAGCAGTG
GTGGAACGCCGAGGACTCTGAGGGCAAGAGAGGCATGATCCTGGTGCCCTACGTGGAGAAGTACAGCGGC
GATTATAAGGACCACGATGGCGACTACAAGGACCACGACATCGACTACAAGGATGACGATGACAAGTCTG
GCATGACAGATGCCGAGTATGTGAGAATCCACGAGAAGCTGGACATCTACACCTTCAAGAAGCAGTTTTT
CAACAATAAGAAGAGCGTGTCCCACAGATGCTACGTGCTGTTTGAGCTGAAGAGAAGGGGCGAGCGGAGA
GCCTGTTTTTGGGGCTACGCCGTGAACAAGCCCCAGTCTGGCACAGAGCGGGGCATCCACGCCGAGATCT
TCTCCATCCGGAAGGTGGAGGAGTACCTGCGGGACAACCCAGGCCAGTTCACCATCAACTGGTACAGCTC
CTGGTCCCCATGTGCCGACTGTGCCGAGAAGATCCTGGAGTGGTACAACCAGGAGCTGCGGGGCAACGGC
CACACCCTGAAGATCTGGGCCTGCAAGCTGTACTATGAGAAGAATGCCAGAAACCAGATCGGCCTGTGGA
ACCTGAGAGACAATGGCGTGGGCCTGAACGTGATGGTGTCTGAGCACTACCAGTGCTGTAGGAAGATCTT
CATCCAGTCTTCCCACAACCAGCTGAATGAGAACAGATGGCTGGAGAAGACACTGAAGCGGGCCGAGAAG
TGGAGAAGCGAGCTGTCCATCATGATCCAGGTGAAGATCCTGCACACCACCAAGTCTCCAGCCGTGGGCC
CAAAGAAGAAGCGCAAGGTGGGCACCATGACCAACCTGTCTGACATCATCGAGAAGGAGACAGGCAAGCA
GCTGGTAATCCAGGAGAGCATCCTGATGCTGCCTGAGGAGGTGGAGGAGGTAATCGGCAACAAGCCTGAG
AGCGATATCCTGGTGCACACCGCCTATGATGAGAGCACAGACGAGAACGTGATGCTGCTGACCAGCGACG
CCCCTGAGTACAAACCTTGGGCACTGGTCATTCAGGATAGTAACGGGGAGAACAAAATCAAAATGCTGTG
ATAATGAGTTTAAACCCGCTGATCAGCCTCGACTGTGCCTTCTAGTTGCCAGCCATCTGTTGTTTGCCCC
TCCCCCGTGCCTTCCTTGACCCTGGAAGGTGCCACTCCCACTGTCCTTTCCTAATAAAATGAGGAAATTG
CATCGCATTGTCTGAGTAGGTGTCATTCTATTCTGGGGGGTGGGGTGGGGCAGGACAGCAAGGGGGAGGA
TTGGGAAGACAATAGCAGGCATGCTGGGGATGCGGTGGGCTCTATGGCTTCTGAGGCGGAAAGAACCAGC
TGGGGCTCGATACCGTCGACCTCTAGCTAGAGCTTGGCGTAATCATGGTCATAGCTGTTTCCTGTGTGAA
ATTGTTATCCGCTCACAATTCCACACAACATACGAGCCGGAAGCATAAAGTGTAAAGCCTAGGGTGCCTA
ATGAGTGAGCTAACTCACATTAATTGCGTTGCGCTCACTGCCCGCTTTCCAGTCGGGAAACCTGTCGTGC
CAGCTGCATTAATGAATCGGCCAACGCGCGGGGAGAGGCGGTTTGCGTATTGGGCGCTCTTCCGCTTCCT
CGCTCACTGACTCGCTGCGCTCGGTCGTTCTGCTGCGGCGAGCGGTATCAGCTCACTCAAAGGCGGTAAT
ACGGTTATCCACAGAATCATGGGATAACGCAGGAAAGAACATGTGAGCAAAAGGCCAGCAAAAGGCCAGG
AACCGTAAAAAGGCCGCGTTGCTGGCGTTTTTCCATAGGCTCCGCCCCCCTGACGAGCATCACAAAAATC
GACGCTCAAGTCAGAGGTGGCGAAACCCGACAGGACTATAAAGATACCAGGCGTTTCCCCCTGGAAGCTC
CCTCGTGCGCTCTCCTGTTCCGACCCTGCCGCTTACCGGATACCTGTCCGCCTTTCTCCCTTCGGGAAGC
GTGGCGCTTTCTCATAGCTCACGCTGTAGGTATCTCAGTTCGGTGTAGGTCGTTCGCTCCAAGCTGGGCT
GTGTGCACGAACCCCCCGTTCAGCCCGACCGCTGCGCCTTATCCGGTAACTATCGTCTTGAGTCCAACCC
GGTAAGACACGACTTATCGCCACTGGCAGCAGCCACTGGTAACAGGATTAGCAGAGCGAGGTATGTAGGC
GGTGCTACAGAGTTCTTGAAGTGGTGGCCTAACTACGGCTACACTAGAAGAACAGTATTTGGTATCTGCG
CTCTGCTGAAGCCAGTTACCTTCTGAAAAAGAGTTGGTAGCTCTTGATCCGGCAAACAAACCACCGCTGG
TAGCGGTGGTTTTTTTGTTTGCAAGCAGCAGATTACGCGCAGAAAAAAAGGATCTCAAGAAGATCCTTTG
ATCTTTTCTACGGGGTCTGACACTCAGTGGAACGAAAACTCACGTTAAGGGATTTTGGTCATGAGATTAT
CAAAAAGGATCTTCACCTAGATCCTTTTAAATTAAAAATGAAGTTTTAAATCAATCTAAAGTATATATGA
GTAAACTTGGTCTGACAGTTACCAATGCTTAATCAGTGAGGCACCTATCTCAGCGATCTGTCTATTTCGT
TCATCCATAGTTGCCTGACTCCCCGTCGTGTAGATAACTACGATACGGGAGGGCTTACCATCTGGCCCCA
GTGCTGCAATGATACCGCGAGACCCACGCTCACCGGCTCCAGATTTATCAGCAATAAACCAGCCAGCCGG
AAGGGCCGAGCGCAGAAGTGGTCCTGCAACTTTATCCGCCTCCATCCAGTCTATTAATTGTTGCCGGGAA
GCTAGAGTAAGTAGTTCGCCAGTTAATAGTTTGCGCAACGTTGTTGCCATTGCTACAGGCATCGTGGTGT
CACGCTCGTCGTTTGGTATGGCTTCATTCAGCTCCGGTTCCCAACGATCAAGGCGAGTTACATGATCCCC
CATGTTGTGCAAAAAAGCGGTTAGCTCCTTCGGTCCTCCGATCGTTGTCAGAAGTAAGTTGGCCGCAGTG
TTATCACTCATGGTTATGGCAGCACTGCATAATTCTCTTACTGTCATGCCATCCGTAAGATGCTTTTCTG
TGACTGGTGAGTACTCAACCAAGTCATTCTGAGAATAGTGTATGCGGCGACCGAGTTGCTCTTGCCCGGC
GTCAATACGGGATAATACCGCGCCACATAGCAGAACTTTAAAAGTGCTCATCATTGGAAAACGTTCTTCG
GGGCGAAAACTCTCAAGGATCTTACCGCTGTTGAGATCCAGTTCGATGTAACCCACTCGTGCACCCAACT
GATCTTCAGCATCTTTTACTTTCACCAGCGTTTCTGGGTGAGCAAAAACAGGAAGGCAAAATGCCGCAAA
AAAGGGAATAAGGGCGACACGGAAATGTTGAATACTCATACTCTTCCTTTTTCAATATTATTGAAGCATT
TATCAGGGTTATTGTCTCATGAGCGTATACATATTTGAATGTATTTAGAAAAATAAACAAATAGGGGTTC
CGCGCACATTTCCCCGAAAAGTGCCACCTGACGTCGACGGATCGGGAGATCGATCTCCCGATCCCCTAGG
GTCGACTCTCAGTACAATCTGCTCTGATGCCGCATAGTTAAGCCAGTATCTGCTCCCTGCTTGTGTGTTG
GAGGTCGCTGAGTAGTGCGCGAGCAAAATTTAAGCTACAACAAGGCAAGGCTTGACCGACAATTGCATGA
AGAATCTGCTTAGGGTTAGGCGTTTTGCGCTGCTTCGCGATGTAC
